>Addgene plasmid #174287 | pAPM-miR30-XPO1-ts2 | addgene full sequence | sequence record 343448 | Addgene NGS Result
TATTCCAGAAGTAGTGAGGAGGCTTTTTTGGAGGCCTAGGCTTTTGCAAAAAGCTCGCGTTGACATTGAT
TATTGACTAGTTATTAATAGTAATCAATTACGGGGTCATTAGTTCATAGCCCATATATGGAGTTCCGCGT
TACATAACTTACGGTAAATGGCCCGCCTGGCTGACCGCCCAACGACCCCCGCCCATTGACGTCAATAATG
ACGTATGTTCCCATAGTAACGCCAATAGGGACTTTCCATTGACGTCAATGGGTGGAGTATTTACGGTAAA
CTGCCCACTTGGCAGTACATCAAGTGTATCATATGCCAAGTACGCCCCCTATTGACGTCAATGACGGTAA
ATGGCCCGCCTGGCATTATGCCCAGTACATGACCTTATGGGACTTTCCTACTTGGCAGTACATCTACGTA
TTAGTCATCGCTATTACCATGGTGATGCGGTTTTGGCAGTACATCAATGGGCGTGGATAGCGGTTTGACT
CACGGGGATTTCCAAGTCTCCACCCCATTGACGTCAATGGGAGTTTGTTTTGGCACCAAAATCAACGGGA
CTTTCCAAAATGTCGTAACAACTCCGCCCCATTGACGCAAATGGGCGGTAGGCGTGTACGGTGGGAGGTC
TATATAAGCAGCGCGTTTTGCCTGTACTGGGTCTCTCTGGTTAGACCAGATCTGAGCCTGGGAGCTCTCT
GGCTAACTAGGGAACCCACTGCTTAAGCCTCAATAAAGCTTGCCTTGAGTGCTTCAAGTAGTGTGTGCCC
GTCTGTTGTGTGACTCTGGTAACTAGAGATCCCTCAGACCCTTTTAGTCAGTGTGGAAAATCTCTAGCAG
TGGCGCCCGAACAGGGACTTGAAAGCGAAAGGGAAACCAGAGGAGCTCTCTCGACGCAGGACTCGGCTTG
CTGAAGCGCGCACGGCAAGAGGCGAGGGGCGGCGACTGGTGAGTACGCCAAAAATTTTGACTAGCGGAGG
CTAGAAGGAGAGAGATGGGTGCGAGAGCGTCAGTATTAAGCGGGGGAGAATTAGATCGCGATGGGAAAAA
ATTCGGTTAAGGCCAGGGGGAAAGAAAAAATATAAATTAAAACATATAGTATGGGCAAGCAGGGAGCTAG
AACGATTCGCAGTTAATCCTGGCCTGTTAGAAACATCAGAAGGCTGTAGACAAATACTGGGACAGCTACA
ACCATCCCTTCAGACAGGATCAGAAGAACTTAGATCATTATATAATACAGTAGCAACCCTCTATTGTGTG
CATCAAAGGATAGAGATAAAAGACACCAAGGAAGCTTTAGACAAGATAGAGGAAGAGCAAAACAAAAGTA
AGACCACCGCACAGCAAGCGGCCGGCCGCTGATCTTCAGACCTGGAGGAGGAGATATGAGGGACAATTGG
AGAAGTGAATTATATAAATATAAAGTAGTAAAAATTGAACCATTAGGAGTAGCACCCACCAAGGCAAAGA
GAAGAGTGGTGCAGAGAGAAAAAAGAGCAGTGGGAATAGGAGCTTTGTTCCTTGGGTTCTTGGGAGCAGC
AGGAAGCACTATGGGCGCAGCGTCAATGACGCTGACGGTACAGGCCAGACAATTATTGTCTGGTATAGTG
CAGCAGCAGAACAATTTGCTGAGGGCTATTGAGGCGCAACAGCATCTGTTGCAACTCACAGTCTGGGGCA
TCAAGCAGCTCCAGGCAAGAATCCTGGCTGTGGAAAGATACCTAAAGGATCAACAGCTCCTGGGGATTTG
GGGTTGCTCTGGAAAACTCATTTGCACCACTGCTGTGCCTTGGAATGCTAGTTGGAGTAATAAATCTCTG
GAACAGATTTGGAATCACACGACCTGGATGGAGTGGGACAGAGAAATTAACAATTACACAAGCTTAATAC
ACTCCTTAATTGAAGAATCGCAAAACCAGCAAGAAAAGAATGAACAAGAATTATTGGAATTAGATAAATG
GGCAAGTTTGTGGAATTGGTTTAACATAACAAATTGGCTGTGGTATATAAAATTATTCATAATGATAGTA
GGAGGCTTGGTAGGTTTAAGAATAGTTTTTGCTGTACTTTCTATAGTGAATAGAGTTAGGCAGGGATATT
CACCATTATCGTTTCAGACCCACCTCCCAACCCCGAGGGGACCCGACAGGCCCGAAGGAATAGAAGAAGA
AGGTGGAGAGAGAGACAGAGACAGATCCATTCGATTAGTGAACGGATCGGCACTGCGTGCGCCAATTCTG
CAGACAAATGGCAGTATTCATCCACAATTTTAAAAGAAAAGGGGGGATTGGGGGGTACAGTGCAGGGGAA
AGAATAGTAGACATAATAGCAACAGACATACAAACTAAAGAATTACAAAAACAAATTACAAAAATTCAAA
ATTTTCGGGTTTATTACAGGGACAGCAGAGATCCAGTTTGGTTAATTAACTGCAGCCCCGATAAAATAAA
AGATTTTATTTAGTCTCCAGAAAAAGGGGGGAATGAAAGACCCCACCTGTAGGTTTGGCAAGCTAGCTGC
AGTAACGCCATTTTGCAAGGCATGGAAAAATACCAAACCAAGAATAGAGAAGTTCAGATCAAGGGCGGGT
ACATGAAAATAGCTAACGTTGGGCCAAACAGGATATCTGCGGTGAGCAGTTTCGGCCCCGGCCCGGGGCC
AAGAACAGATGGTCACCGCAGTTTCGGCCCCGGCCCGAGGCCAAGAACAGATGGTCCCCAGATATGGCCC
AACCCTCAGCAGTTTCTTAAGACCCATCAGATGTTTCCAGGCTCCCCCAAGGACCTGAAATGACCCTGCG
CCTTATTTGAATTAACCAATCAGCCTGCTTCTCGCTTCTGTTCGCGCGCTTCTGCTTCCCGAGCTCTATA
AAAGAGCTCACAACCCCTCACTCGGCGCGCCAGTCCTCCGACAGACTGAGTCGCCCGGGGGTCTAGAACG
CGTGCCGCCATGACCGAATACAAACCTACCGTGAGGCTGGCTACAAGAGATGATGTCCCAAGGGCTGTGA
GAACACTGGCCGCCGCTTTTGCCGATTACCCTGCCACACGCCACACTGTGGACCCAGATCGGCATATCGA
GAGAGTGACTGAGCTGCAGGAACTGTTCCTGACCCGAGTGGGCCTGGACATTGGGAAGGTCTGGGTCGCA
GACGATGGAGCAGCTGTGGCTGTCTGGACCACACCAGAGAGCGTGGAAGCCGGAGCTGTCTTTGCAGAGA
TCGGCCCTAGAATGGCAGAACTGAGCGGCTCCAGGCTGGCAGCACAGCAGCAGATGGAGGGACTGCTGGC
CCCACACAGGCCTAAGGAACCAGCATGGTTCCTGGCTACCGTGGGGGTCTCTCCTGACCATCAGGGCAAA
GGACTGGGAAGTGCTGTGGTCCTGCCAGGAGTGGAGGCTGCAGAACGAGCTGGAGTCCCTGCATTTCTGG
AGACCTCTGCTCCACGAAACCTGCCCTTCTATGAACGGCTGGGCTTTACTGTGACCGCAGATGTGGAGGT
CCCCGAAGGACCTAGGACCTGGTGCATGACACGCAAACCCGGCGCCTGAGCGATCGCCGCGGCCGCCTTC
TTAACCCAACAGAAGGCTCGAGAAGGTATATTGCTGTTGACAGTGAGCGCAAGGAACATGATCAACTTAT
ATAGTGAAGCCACAGATGTATATAAGTTGATCATGTTCCTTATGCCTACTGCCTCGGACTTCAAGGGGCT
AGAATTCGGCAGCTGTAGATCTTAGCCACTTTTTAAAAGAAAAGGGGGGACTGGAAGGGCTAACTGCATC
CGGACTGTACTGGGTCTCTCTGGTTAGACCAGATCTGAGCCTGGGAGCTCTCTGGCTAACTAGGGAACCC
ACTGCTTAAGCCTCAATAAAGCTTGCCTTGAGTGCTTCAAGTAGTGTGTGCCCGTCTGTTGTGTGACTCT
GGTAACTAGAGATCCCTCAGACCCTTTTAGTCAGTGTGGAAAATCTCTAGCAGGGCCCGTTTCATGTGAG
CAAAAGGCCAGCAAAAGGCCAGGAACCGTAAAAAGGCCGCGTTGCTGGCGTTTTTCCATAGGCTCCGCCC
CCCTGACGAGCATCACAAAAATCGACGCTCAAGTCAGAGGTGGCGAAACCCGACAGGACTATAAAGATAC
CAGGCGTTTCCCCCTGGAAGCTCCCTCGTGCGCTCTCCTGTTCCGACCCTGCCGCTTACCGGATACCTGT
CCGCCTTTCTCCCTTCGGGAAGCGTGGCGCTTTCTCATAGCTCACGCTGTAGGTATCTCAGTTCGGTGTA
GGTCGTTCGCTCCAAGCTGGGCTGTGTGCACGAACCCCCCGTTCAGCCCGACCGCTGCGCCTTATCCGGT
AACTATCGTCTTGAGTCCAACCCGGTAAGACACGACTTATCGCCACTGGCAGCAGCCACTGGTAACAGGA
TTAGCAGAGCGAGGTATGTAGGCGGTGCTACAGAGTTCTTGAAGTGGTGGCCTAACTACGGCTACACTAG
AAGAACAGTATTTGGTATCTGCGCTCTGCTGAAGCCAGTTACCTTCGGAAAAAGAGTTGGTAGCTCTTGA
TCCGGCAAACAAACCACCGCTGGTAGCGGTGGTTTTTTTGTTTGCAAGCAGCAGATTACGCGCAGAAAAA
AAGGATCTCAAGAAGATCCTTTGATCTTTTCTACGGGGTCTGACGCTCAGTGGAACGAAAACTCACGTTA
AGGGATTTTGGTCATGAGATTATCAAAAAGGATCTTCACCTAGATCCTTTTAAATTAAAAATGAAGTTTT
AAATCAATCTAAAGTATATATGAGTAAACTTGGTCTGACAGTTACCAATGCTTAATCAGTGAGGCACCTA
TCTCAGCGATCTGTCTATTTCGTTCATCCATAGTTGCCTGACTCCCCGTCGTGTAGATAACTACGATACG
GGAGGGCTTACCATCTGGCCCCAGTGCTGCAATGATACCGCGAGACCCACGCTCACCGGCTCCAGATTTA
TCAGCAATAAACCAGCCAGCCGGAAGGGCCGAGCGCAGAAGTGGTCCTGCAACTTTATCCGCCTCCATCC
AGTCTATTAATTGTTGCCGGGAAGCTAGAGTAAGTAGTTCGCCAGTTAATAGTTTGCGCAACGTTGTTGC
CATTGCTACAGGCATCGTGGTGTCACGCTCGTCGTTTGGTATGGCTTCATTCAGCTCCGGTTCCCAACGA
TCAAGGCGAGTTACATGATCCCCCATGTTGTGCAAAAAAGCGGTTAGCTCCTTCGGTCCTCCGATCGTTG
TCAGAAGTAAGTTGGCCGCAGTGTTATCACTCATGGTTATGGCAGCACTGCATAATTCTCTTACTGTCAT
GCCATCCGTAAGATGCTTTTCTGTGACTGGTGAGTACTCAACCAAGTCATTCTGAGAATAGTGTATGCGG
CGACCGAGTTGCTCTTGCCCGGCGTCAATACGGGATAATACCGCGCCACATAGCAGAACTTTAAAAGTGC
TCATCATTGGAAAACGTTCTTCGGGGCGAAAACTCTCAAGGATCTTACCGCTGTTGAGATCCAGTTCGAT
GTAACCCACTCGTGCACCCAACTGATCTTCAGCATCTTTTACTTTCACCAGCGTTTCTGGGTGAGCAAAA
ACAGGAAGGCAAAATGCCGCAAAAAAGGGAATAAGGGCGACACGGAAATGTTGAATACTCATACTCTTCC
TTTTTCAATATTATTGAAGCATTTATCAGGGTTATTGTCTCATGAGCGGATACATATTTGAATGTATTTA
GAAAAATAAACAAATAGGGGTTCCGCGCACATTTCCCCGAAAAGTGCCACCTGACGTCGACGGATCGGGA
GATCTCCCGATCCCCTATGGTGCACTCTCAGTACAATCTGCTCTGATGCCGCATAGTTAAGCCAGTATCT
GCTCCCTGCTTGTGTGTTGGAGGTCGCTGAGTAGTGCGCGAGCAAAATTTAAGCTACAACAAGGCAAGGC
TTGACCGACAATTGCATGAAGAATCTGCTTAGGGTTAGGCGTTTTGCGCTGCTTCGCGATGTACGGGCCA
GATATACGCGCTGTGGAATGTGTGTCAGTTAGGGTGTGGAAAGTCCCCAGGCTCCCCAGCAGGCAGAAGT
ATGCAAAGCATGCATCTCAATTAGTCAGCAACCAGGTGTGGAAAGTCCCCAGGCTCCCCAGCAGGCAGAA
GTATGCAAAGCATGCATCTCAATTAGTCAGCAACCATAGTCCCGCCCCTAACTCCGCCCATCCCGCCCCT
AACTCCGCCCAGTTCCGCCCATTCTCCGCCCCATGGCTGACTAATTTTTTTTATTTATGCAGAGGCCGAG
GCCGCCTCTGCCTCTGAGC
Features (pLannotate 1.2.2; 19 found; start..end, strand, type, name):
     62..441     +  enhancer       CMV enhancer: human cytomegalovirus immediate early enhancer
    442..641     +  promoter       CMV promoter: human cytomegalovirus (CMV) immediate early promoter
    659..839     +  LTR            5' LTR (truncated): truncated 5' long terminal repeat (LTR) from HIV-1
    886..1011    +  misc_feature   HIV-1 Ψ: packaging signal of human immunodeficiency virus type 1
    995..1333    +  CDS            HIV-1 gag (fragment): gag protein from human immunodeficiency virus 1; gag
   1508..1741    +  misc_feature   RRE: The Rev response element (RRE) of HIV-1 allows for Rev-dependent mRNA export from the nucleus to the cytoplasm.
   2118..2218    +  CDS            Rev (fragment): human immunodeficiency virus 1 (HIV-1) Rev protein; rev; enhances nuclear export of unspliced and incompletely spliced viral mRNAs
   2268..2385    +  misc_feature   cPPT/CTS: central polypurine tract and central termination sequence of HIV-1
   2522..2929    +  promoter       SFFV promoter: spleen focus-forming virus long terminal repeat (LTR) promoter
   2950..3546    +  CDS            pac: PUAC_STRAD - Protein predicted: Swiss-Prot protein existence level 4. Detoxification of puromycin. From Streptomyces alboniger.
   3571..3616    +  ncRNA          5' miR-30a (fragment): sequence upstream of the 71-nt precursor of the human miR-30a microRNA (Zeng et al., 2002) miRNA
   3686..3711    +  ncRNA          3' miR-30a (fragment): sequence downstream of the 71-nt precursor of the human miR-30a microRNA (Zeng et al., 2002) miRNA
   3741..3760    +  misc_feature   cPPT/CTS (fragment): central polypurine tract and central termination sequence of HIV-1
   3792..3972    +  LTR            5' LTR (truncated): truncated 5' long terminal repeat (LTR) from HIV-1
   4043..4631    -  rep_origin     ori: high-copy-number ColE1/pMB1/pBR322/pUC origin of replication
   4802..5662    -  CDS            AmpR: β-lactamase; bla; confers resistance to ampicillin, carbenicillin, and related antibiotics
   5663..5767    -  promoter       AmpR promoter: bla
   5826..5878    -  misc_feature   bom (fragment): basis of mobility region from pBR322
   6040..50      +  promoter       SV40 promoter (across the origin): SV40 enhancer and early promoter
