[The description below was written by a language model from this plasmid's Addgene catalogue record and pLannotate feature annotations shown in this document.]
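Description:
pAPM-miR30-XPO1-ts2 is an HIV-1-based lentiviral RNAi transfer vector built on the pAPM-miR30 backbone and designed to knock down human XPO1 (also known as CRM1 or exportin 1). In bacteria it is maintained through a high-copy ColE1/pUC-type origin and an ampicillin resistance gene (β-lactamase with its own promoter). The annotated sequence is about 6.3 kb.

The viral portion begins with a CMV enhancer/promoter fused to a truncated 5' LTR, an arrangement that typically drives genomic RNA transcription in packaging cells without relying on the native U3 region. This is followed by the Ψ packaging signal with an adjoining gag fragment, the Rev response element for Rev-dependent nuclear export of the unspliced vector RNA, and the cPPT/CTS element, which aids nuclear import of the reverse-transcribed genome. The internal expression cassette uses the spleen focus-forming virus (SFFV) LTR promoter to drive the puromycin N-acetyltransferase gene (pac). Immediately downstream lie 5' and 3' miR-30a flanking sequences bracketing the XPO1-targeting hairpin. Selection marker and microRNA-embedded shRNA therefore appear to be carried on a single Pol II transcript, so that puromycin-resistant cells should also express the knockdown hairpin, which is processed through the endogenous microRNA pathway. A second truncated LTR closes the vector; no WPRE is annotated. An SV40 promoter lies in the plasmid backbone outside the LTRs.

The "ts2" suffix probably denotes one of several target sequences against XPO1, though the record does not define it. The associated study concerns innate immune detection of intron-containing HIV-1 RNA, a context in which XPO1-dependent RNA export is relevant.
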