Addgene plasmid #174287: pAPM-miR30-XPO1-ts2
Purpose: XPO1 knockdown
Depositing lab: Jeremy Luban. Depositing organization: University of Massachusetts, Worcester. Publication: IFIH1 (MDA5) is required for innate immune detection of intron-containing RNA expressed from the HIV-1 provirus. Guney MH, Nagalekshmi K, McCauley SM, Carbone C, Aydemir O, Luban J. Proc Natl Acad Sci U S A. 2024 Jul 16;121(29):e2404349121. doi: 10.1073/pnas.2404349121. Epub 2024 Jul 10. PubMed 38985764.
Backbone
  Vector backbone: pAPM-miR30
  Vector type: Lentiviral, RNAi
  Selectable markers: Puromycin
Growth in bacteria
  Bacterial resistance: Ampicillin, 100 μg/mL
  Growth temperature: 30°C
  Growth strain: NEB Stable
  Copy number: High Copy
Gene/Insert
  Gene/Insert name: XPO1 shRNA
  gRNA/shRNA sequence: TATAAGTTGATCATGTTCCTTA
  Species: H. sapiens (human)
  Entrez Gene: XPO1 (a.k.a. CRM-1, CRM1, emb, exp1)
  Promoter: SFFV
  Cloning method: Restriction Enzyme; 5′ cloning site unknown (unknown if destroyed)
Terms and licenses: Academic/Nonprofit Terms; Industry Terms: Not Available to Industry
Depositor comments: Please visit https://doi.org/10.1101/2023.11.17.567619 for bioRxiv preprint.
How to cite: pAPM-miR30-XPO1-ts2 was a gift from Jeremy Luban (Addgene plasmid # 174287 ; http://n2t.net/addgene:174287 ; RRID:Addgene_174287)
